Addgene plasmid #16306: Axin DeltaDIX/pCS2MT
Depositing lab: Peter Klein. Depositing organization: University of Pennsylvania. Publication: Regulation of glycogen synthase kinase 3beta and downstream Wnt signaling by axin. Hedgepeth CM, Deardorff MA, Rankin K, Klein PS. Mol Cell Biol. 1999 Oct . 19(10):7147-57. PubMed 10490650.
Backbone
  Vector backbone: pCS2+MT
  Backbone size w/o insert (bp): 4352
  Vector type: Vertebrate expression
Growth in bacteria
  Bacterial resistance: Ampicillin, 100 μg/mL
  Growth temperature: 37°C
  Growth strain: DH5alpha
  Copy number: High Copy
Gene/Insert
  Gene/Insert name: Axin DeltaDIX (alt name: Axin)
  Species: X. laevis (frog)
  Insert size (bp): 3800
  Mutation: Delta DIX: deletion of aa 778-842
  GenBank ID: AF097313
  Entrez Gene: axin1.L (a.k.a. XELAEV_18045581mg, axin1, fused)
  Tag / fusion protein: 5x myc (N terminal on backbone)
  Cloning method: Restriction Enzyme; 5′ cloning site NcoI (not destroyed); 3′ cloning site XhoI (not destroyed)
  Sequencing primers: 5′ SP6; 3′ T3
Terms and licenses: Academic/Nonprofit Terms; Industry Terms: Not Available to Industry
Depositor comments: For sense transcripts, cut with NotI and transcribe with SP6
How to cite: Axin DeltaDIX/pCS2MT was a gift from Peter Klein (Addgene plasmid # 16306)
