[The description below was written by a language model from this plasmid's Addgene catalogue record.]
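Description:
Axin DeltaDIX/pCS2MT is a vertebrate expression plasmid built on the pCS2+MT backbone (about 4.35 kb without insert) and carrying a roughly 3.8 kb insert encoding a truncated form of Xenopus laevis Axin (axin1.L). It is maintained as a high-copy plasmid in E. coli under ampicillin selection. The insert was placed between NcoI and XhoI sites, both of which are preserved, so that the coding sequence is fused in frame to the backbone's N-terminal myc epitope array, recorded here as five copies. This allows the protein to be detected or immunoprecipitated with anti-myc antibodies.

The encoded protein lacks amino acids 778–842, which removes the C-terminal DIX domain. In Axin and Dishevelled proteins, this region is generally associated with self-association and with interactions between the two proteins. No feature table is supplied, and the catalogue fields do not name the promoter driving expression in cells. The record does list an SP6 primer site upstream of the insert and a T3 site downstream. The depositor also notes that sense transcripts are made by linearising with NotI and transcribing with SP6. The plasmid can therefore serve as a template for in vitro synthesis of mRNA, as is commonly done for microinjection into frog embryos, as well as for expression in vertebrate systems. The associated publication concerns the regulation of glycogen synthase kinase 3β and downstream Wnt signalling by Axin, so this deletion mutant fits a structure–function analysis of how individual Axin domains contribute to that regulation.
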