>Addgene plasmid #16306 | Axin DeltaDIX/pCS2MT | addgene partial sequence | sequence record 39660 | SP6 5'-ATTTAGGTGACACTATAG-3'
CCATCGATTTAAGCTATGGAGCAAAAGCTCATTTCTGAAGAGGACTTGAATGAAATGGAGCAAAAGCTCA
TTTCTGAAGAGGACTTGAATGAAATGGAGCAAAAGCTCATTTCTGAAGAGGACTTGAATGAAATGGAGCA
AAAGCTCATTTCTGAAGAGGACTTGAATGAAATGGAGCAAAAGCTCATTTCTGAAGAGGACTTGAATGAA
ATGGAGAGCTTGGGCGACCTCACCATGGGGATGAGTGTCAAAGGGAAAGGTTTCCCTTTGGACCTAGGGG
GAAGCTTTACTGAAGATGCACCTAGGCCACCAGTTCCTGGCGAGGAAGGAGAACTGATTACAACAGATCA
AAGACCCTTCAGCCATACTTACTACTCTCTGAAAAATGATGGGATCAAAAACGAAACCTCAACTGCCACC
CCTAGAAGGCCAGACCTAGACTTGGGCTACGAGCCTGAAGGTAGTGCTTCCCCGACGCCTCCGTATTTAA
AATGGGCTGAGTCGTTGCACTCGCTGTTGGACGATCAGGATGGAATTCACTTGTTCAGGACTTTTTTGCA
ACAAGAGAACTGTGCAGACCTGCTGGACTTCTGGTTTGCCTGCAGCGGTTTTCGGAAGCTGGAACCTAAT
GATTCAAAGGTGGAGAAGAGATTAAAGCTGGCAAAAGCCATTTATAAAAA
