>Addgene plasmid #16306 | Axin DeltaDIX/pCS2MT | addgene partial sequence | sequence record 42653 | EBV-rev 5'-GTGGTTTGTCCAAACTCATC-3'
GACTCACTATAGTTCTAGAGGCTCGAGAGGCCTTGAATTCAAGTCCTCTTCAGAAATGAGCTTTTGCTCC
ATGGTCCGGTAGGGGATGGGCTCTCCGCAGAAGTAATAGGCCACTACGATGTTGTCACACGGCTGGGAGG
GAGCACTTACGTTCTTCTTCTGTGGCTTCAACCTTTGTTTCTGGGGCATTTTCGCTGCTTTTTTCTCCTC
TTCCTCCAGACGTCTCCGGGCTTCTTCCAGCTGTGTCAGTGGATTAGGGGCAGGATTGGGGGGCATGGTA
GGATCTTGGATGAAGGGATGGGAAGGCTGTACCACGTTACGGAGCTGAGCACTGACCCAGGGGTGAACTG
CACCAGGACGCTCAATTGAAAGTGGTCTGGCCAATTCGGTAGGAGGCTGCTTCTTGGCACTAGATGAGCT
GTGGTTACTTTTCTTGTGTCTGATTATTTCTTTCTCTCCCTCCATTATCCACTGCAAGATCTTCTGGTGT
CTCTCCGAATCCTCAGGGACAACAGGCATCTCATGGCTGGCGCTTTCACTCTTCCCTAAATCTGCCTTTT
TAGCGTTCCTTTTTGAAAGCATGCTGACTTTGCCACTGTAAGCCAAAGAATCCATAGGATTGGGAGCCAT
CCCCATGCTCTCGGCATAATTGCGTGATTTGGTTGCATAGTTATGAGACTCGACATTCCAAGGGAAGTTG
GTCTGCACTCGCTGTGTTGATTCCCCCTCTATTTGCTCTTTTGGTTTTACTCCGCCGTGATGATGGACGT
GGTGGTAGACGTGTTTGTGATGATGCAGGTTACCGGAGTCTACTTTTGCCGTGGACTTGGATGAATGCTT
TCCATGTCCCGTTTGCATTGTTCCCAGAGACCCAGGAAGGGTCTTGCTTAAATGGCCGTCTGGGGAGCGG
GATTTTGGGGAA
